Addgene plasmid #156140: ZCCHC6
Purpose: For use in RBP tethering screen
Depositing lab: Eugene Yeo. Depositing organization: University of California, San Diego (UCSD). Publication: Large-scale tethered function assays identify factors that regulate mRNA stability and translation. Luo EC, Nathanson JL, Tan FE, Schwartz JL, Schmok JC, Shankar A, Markmiller S, Yee BA, Sathe S, Pratt GA, Scaletta DB, Ha Y, Hill DE, Aigner S, Yeo GW. Nat Struct Mol Biol. 2020 Oct;27(10):989-1000. doi: 10.1038/s41594-020-0477-6. Epub 2020 Aug 17. PubMed 32807991.
Backbone
  Vector backbone: E2.pEF5-DEST-FL-V5-MCP
  Backbone size w/o insert (bp): 7357
  Vector type: Mammalian Expression
Growth in bacteria
  Bacterial resistance: Ampicillin, 100 μg/mL
  Growth temperature: 37°C
  Growth strain: DH5alpha
  Copy number: High Copy
Gene/Insert
  Gene/Insert name: ZCCHC6 (alt name: Accession: AL832026)
  Species: H. sapiens (human)
  Insert size (bp): 3774
  Mutation: none
  Entrez Gene: TUT7 (a.k.a. PAPD6, TENT3B, ZCCHC6)
  Promoter: EF-1a
  Tag / fusion protein: V5-MCP (C terminal on backbone)
  Cloning method: Gateway Cloning
  Sequencing primers: 5′ TAATACGACTCACTATAGGG; 3′ gctcgagtctagagggc
Resource information
  A portion of this plasmid was derived from a plasmid made by: DNASU Plasmid Repository Center for Personalized Diagnostics Biodesign Institute
Terms and licenses: Academic/Nonprofit Terms; Industry Terms: Not Available to Industry
How to cite: ZCCHC6 was a gift from Eugene Yeo (Addgene plasmid # 156140 ; http://n2t.net/addgene:156140 ; RRID:Addgene_156140)
