[The description below was written by a language model from this plasmid's Addgene catalogue record and pLannotate feature annotations shown in this document.]
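Description:
ZCCHC6 is a mammalian expression plasmid built by Gateway cloning into the E2.pEF5-DEST-FL-V5-MCP destination backbone, and it is part of a library made for an RNA-binding protein tethering screen. It is propagated in E. coli as a high-copy plasmid through a ColE1/pUC-type origin and is selected with ampicillin via the β-lactamase gene. The sequenced record is 10,141 nt, somewhat shorter than the sum of the listed backbone and insert sizes, as expected when the Gateway cassette of a destination vector is replaced by the insert.

The payload is a 3,774 bp human ZCCHC6 open reading frame (now named TUT7, a terminal uridylyltransferase), which is annotated as a fragment of the full-length protein and recorded as carrying no mutations. It is flanked by attB1 and attB2 recombination sites and driven by the strong constitutive EF-1α promoter, with a T7 promoter just upstream. Downstream of attB2, the backbone adds a C-terminal V5 epitope tag followed by the bacteriophage MS2 coat protein (MCP), and the transcript ends at a bGH polyadenylation signal. MCP binds MS2 stem-loop RNA structures, so the fusion can be recruited to a reporter mRNA carrying such hairpins. This allows the effect of the tethered protein on mRNA stability or translation to be measured, while V5 allows detection of the fusion.

The backbone also carries an FRT site directly upstream of a hygromycin resistance coding sequence with an SV40 poly(A) signal. This arrangement is typical of FLP-mediated integration systems, although the record does not state that it was used in that way. The remaining annotations (f1 ori, SV40 promoter, ble, lacI, CMV enhancer and small t antigen fragments) appear to be short backbone remnants.
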