Features (pLannotate 1.2.2; 24 found; start..end, strand, type, name):
      1..1179    +  promoter       EF-1α promoter: strong constitutive promoter for human elongation factor EF-1α
   1196..1214    +  promoter       T7 promoter: promoter for bacteriophage T7 RNA polymerase
   1294..1312    +  protein_bind   attB1 (fragment): mutant version of attB; core recombination site for the Gateway® BP reaction BP Clonase™
   1320..5093    +  CDS            TUT7 (fragment): TUT7_HUMAN - Also known as HS2, KIAA1711, ZCCHC6 From Homo sapiens (Human).
   5098..5122    -  protein_bind   attB2: mutant version of attB; recombination site for the Gateway® BP reaction BP Clonase™
   5247..5288    +  CDS            V5 tag: epitope tag from simian virus 5
   5301..5687    +  CDS            MS2: bacteriophage MS2 coat protein binds to a specific stem-loop structure in the viral RNA (Peabody, 1993)
   5749..5973    +  polyA_signal   bGH poly(A) signal: bovine growth hormone polyadenylation signal
   5977..5998    +  promoter       SV40 promoter (fragment): SV40 enhancer and early promoter
   6019..6252    +  rep_origin     f1 ori (fragment) (sequence partly withheld): f1 bacteriophage origin of replication; arrow indicates direction of (+) strand synthesis
   6257..6304    +  protein_bind   FRT: FLP-mediated recombination occurs in the 8-bp core sequence TCTAGAAA (Turan and Bode, 2011). FLP recombinase from the Saccharomyces cerevisiae 2μ plasmid
   6312..7334    +  CDS            HygR: aminoglycoside phosphotransferase from E. coli; aph(4)-Ia; confers resistance to hygromycin
   7344..7469    +  CDS            ble (fragment): BLE_KLEPN - Experimental evidence at protein level: Swiss-Prot protein existence level 1. Binding protein with a strong affinity to the bleomycin family of antibiotics. Binds to CL990; an antimitotic-antibiotic compound. From Klebsiella pneumoniae.
   7464..7585    +  polyA_signal   SV40 poly(A) signal: SV40 polyadenylation signal
   7658..7674    -  protein_bind   lac operator: The lac repressor binds to the lac operator to inhibit transcription in E. coli. This inhibition can be relieved by adding lactose or isopropyl-β-D-thiogalactopyranoside (IPTG). lac repressor encoded by lacI
   7682..7712    -  promoter       lac promoter: promoter for the E. coli lac operon
   7727..7748    -  protein_bind   CAP binding site: CAP binding activates transcription in the presence of cAMP. E. coli catabolite activator protein
   7761..7853    -  CDS            lacI (fragment): lac repressor; lacI; The lac repressor binds to the lac operator to inhibit transcription in E. coli. This inhibition can be relieved by adding lactose or isopropyl-β-D-thiogalactopyranoside (IPTG).
   8036..8624    -  rep_origin     ori: high-copy-number ColE1/pMB1/pBR322/pUC origin of replication
   8795..9655    -  CDS            AmpR: β-lactamase; bla; confers resistance to ampicillin, carbenicillin, and related antibiotics
   9656..9760    -  promoter       AmpR promoter: bla
   9819..9871    -  misc_feature   bom (fragment): basis of mobility region from pBR322
  10026..10044   +  enhancer       CMV enhancer (fragment): human cytomegalovirus immediate early enhancer
  10069..10135   +  CDS            small t antigen (fragment): SV40 (simian virus 40) small t antigen
>Addgene plasmid #156140 | ZCCHC6 | addgene full sequence | sequence record 377227 | Addgene NGS Result
GGCTCCGGTGCCCGTCAGTGGGCAGAGCGCACATCGCCCACAGTCCCCGAGAAGTTGGGGGGAGGGGTCG
GCAATTGAACCGGTGCCTAGAGAAGGTGGCGCGGGGTAAACTGGGAAAGTGATGTCGTGTACTGGCTCCG
CCTTTTTCCCGAGGGTGGGGGAGAACCGTATATAAGTGCAGTAGTCGCCGTGAACGTTCTTTTTCGCAAC
GGGTTTGCCGCCAGAACACAGGTAAGTGCCGTGTGTGGTTCCCGCGGGCCTGGCCTCTTTACGGGTTATG
GCCCTTGCGTGCCTTGAATTACTTCCACCTGGCTGCAGTACGTGATTCTTGATCCCGAGCTTCGGGTTGG
AAGTGGGTGGGAGAGTTCGAGGCCTTGCGCTTAAGGAGCCCCTTCGCCTCGTGCTTGAGTTGAGGCCTGG
CCTGGGCGCTGGGGCCGCCGCGTGCGAATCTGGTGGCACCTTCGCGCCTGTCTCGCTGCTTTCGATAAGT
CTCTAGCCATTTAAAATTTTTGATGACCTGCTGCGACGCTTTTTTTCTGGCAAGATAGTCTTGTAAATGC
GGGCCAAGATCTGCACACTGGTATTTCGGTTTTTGGGGCCGCGGGCGGCGACGGGGCCCGTGCGTCCCAG
CGCACATGTTCGGCGAGGCGGGGCCTGCGAGCGCGGCCACCGAGAATCGGACGGGGGTAGTCTCAAGCTG
GCCGGCCTGCTCTGGTGCCTGGCCTCGCGCCGCCGTGTATCGCCCCGCCCTGGGCGGCAAGGCTGGCCCG
GTCGGCACCAGTTGCGTGAGCGGAAAGATGGCCGCTTCCCGGCCCTGCTGCAGGGAGCTCAAAATGGAGG
ACGCGGCGCTCGGGAGAGCGGGCGGGTGAGTCACCCACACAAAGGAAAAGGGCCTTTCCGTCCTCAGCCG
TCGCTTCATGTGACTCCACGGAGTACCGGGCGCCGTCCAGGCACCTCGATTAGTTCTCGAGCTTTTGGAG
TACGTCGTCTTTAGGTTGGGGGGAGGGGTTTTATGCGATGGAGTTTCCCCACACTGAGTGGGTGGAGACT
GAAGTTAGGCCAGCTTGGCACTTGATGTAATTCTCCTTGGAATTTGCCCTTTTTGAGTTTGGATCTTGGT
TCATTCTCAAGCCTCAGACAGTGGTTCAAAGTTTTTTTCTTCCATTTCAGGTGTCGTGAGGAATTAGCTT
GGTACTAATACGACTCACTATAGGGAGACCCAAGCTGGCTAGGTAAGCTTGGTACCGAGCTCGGATCCAC
TAGTCCAGTGTGGTGGAATTCTGCAGATATCAACAAGTTTGTACAAAAAAGCTGGCACCATGGGAGATAC
AGCAAAACCTTATTTCGTGAAGCGCACTAAAGACCGGGGGACTATGGATGATGATGACTTCAGAAGGGGT
CACCCCCAACAAGATTATTTAATAATAGATGACCATGCTAAAGGCCATGGCGGTAAAATGGAAAAGGGCC
TTCAAAAAAAGAAGATAACACCAGGGAACTATGGGAATACCCCCAGAAAAGGACCATGTGCTGTTTCCAG
CAATCCATATGCATTTAAAAACCCAATCTACAGTCAACCCGCTTGGATGAATGACAGCCACAAAGATCAG
AGTAAGAGATGGCTGTCTGATGAACATACTGGTAATTCAGACAACTGGAGAGAATTCAAACCTGGACCTA
GAATTCCTGTTATAAACCGACAAAGAAAAGACTCCTTTCAAGAAAATGAAGATGGTTATAGGTGGCAAGA
CACAAGAGGCTGCAGAACTGTAAGACGACTGTTTCATAAAGACCTAACAAGCCTAGAAACCACGTCAGAA
ATGGAAGCAGGAAGTCCTGAAAACAAGAAGCAGAGGTCCAGACCTAGGAAGCCACGGAAGACTAGAAATG
AGGAAAATGAGCAGGATGGAGACTTGGAAGGCCCTGTGATCGATGAGTCTGCACTTTCAACGAAGGAGCT
GCTAGGCTTACAGCAGGCTGAGGAGAGACTGAAGAGAGACTGCATTGACAGGCTAAAAAGGCGACCACGA
AACTACCCTACAGCAAAGTACACCTGCAGACTCTGTGATGTTTTAATTGAATCCATTGCATTTGCCCATA
AGCATATCAAGGAAAAGAGGCACAAGAAAAACATTAAGGAGAAGCAAGAGGAAGAGTTGCTCACTACGTT
ACCCCCACCAACACCCTCCCAGATAAATGCAGTTGGCATTGCCATTGACAAAGTGGTACAGGAATTTGGC
TTACACAATGAGAGCTTGGAACAGAGGCTAGAAATTAAACGTATCATGGAAAATGTGTTCCAACACAAGT
TACCAGATTGTTCCCTAAGATTATATGGGTCATCCTGTAGCAGATTGGGTTTCAAAAATTCGGATGTAAA
CATTGACATCCAGTTTCCAGCCATTATTGAAGGATTCTCATTAAGCAAACTAGGGAATTTCAACCTTCAA
GACATTGAAAAAGATGTTGTGATCTGGGAACATACTGACAGTGCTGCAGGGGACACAGGCATAACAAAAG
AAGAGGCACCAAGAGAAACGCCGATTAAAAGGGGACAGGTGTCATTAATATTGGATGTGAAACACCAGCC
TTCAGTACCAGTTGGGCAGCTCTGGGTGGAATTGCTGCGGTTCTATGCTTTAGAATTTAATTTGGCTGAT
TTAGTGATAAGTATTCGTGTCAAAGAATTGGTATCTCGGGAATTGAAGGATTGGCCCAAAAAGCGCATTG
CCATTGAAGATCCCTACTCTGTTAAAAGAAATGTGGCAAGAACCCTAAATAGTCAACCTGTGTTTGAATA
TATACTTCATTGTTTAAGGACAACATACAAGTATTTTGCTCTTCCACACAAAATTACAAAATCCAGCCTT
CTAAAGCCTCTGAATGCAATTACATGTATTTCAGAACATTCTAAAGAAGTAATAAATCATCATCCAGATG
TACAAACAAAAGATGATAAGCTCAAAAACTCAGTTTTGGCCCAAGGTCCTGGTGCTACCAGTTCAGCTGC
AAATACCTGTAAGGTACAGCCACTTACTCTTAAAGAGACTGCTGAAAGTTTTGGAAGCCCACCAAAAGAA
GAAATGGGAAATGAACACATCAGTGTCCACCCTGAAAACTCAGACTGTATCCAAGCAGATGTTAACTCTG
ATGATTACAAGGGTGATAAAGTATACCATCCAGAAACAGGAAGGAAAAACGAGAAAGAGAAAGTTGGAAG
GAAGGGCAAGCATCTGTTGACTGTTGATCAGAAACGTGGAGAGCATGTTGTCTGTGGCAGCACACGTAAT
AATGAGTCAGAGAGCACTTTGGATTTAGAAGGCTTCCAAAATCCCACAGCTAAAGAGTGTGAGGGACTTG
CCACTTTAGATAACAAGGCTGATCTTGATGGAGAAAGTACAGAAGGTACTGAGGAACTAGAAGACTCTCT
AAACCACTTTACCCACTCAGTACAGGGCCAGACATCAGAAATGATTCCCTCTGATGAAGAGGAGGAGGAC
GACGAAGAAGAGGAGGAGGAAGAAGAACCTAGGCTCACCATTAACCAAAGGGAAGATGAAGATGGCATGG
CTAATGAAGATGAGTTAGACAACACCTACACTGGGTCAGGGGATGAGGACGCCCTATCTGAAGAGGATGA
TGAGTTAGGCGAAGCTGCTAAGTATGAAGACGTGAAAGAATGTGGAAAACATGTAGAAAGAGCTCTCCTA
GTGGAACTTAATAAAATAAGTCTCAAGGAAGAAAATGTATGTGAAGAAAATTCACCTGTGGATCAGTCTG
ATTTTTTTTATGAATTCAGTAAACTTATCTTCACCAAAGGCAAGGGATTGGACTGTGTCAGAACTATTGA
AGAATTAGCAAGAGTCCTCAGAAAACATTCAGGTCTGAGAAACATCTTACCTATTACAACAGCAAAGATG
CCAATTGTGAAGTTCTTCCATTTGAGAAGTGGTCTGGAAGTAGATATCAGTTTGTATAACACATTGGCCC
TTCATAACACAAGGCTTTTATCTGCTTATTCCGCCATTGATCCCAGAGTGAAGTATTTGTGCTATACCAT
GAAAGTATTTACAAAGATGTGTGATATTGGTGATGCATCTAGAGGCAGCTTATCATCGTATGCATATACT
CTTATGGTGCTATATTTTCTCCAGCAGAGGAATCCACCAGTCATTCCTGTCCTTCAAGAGATATACAAAG
GTGAAGAGAAACCTGAAATATTTGTTGATGGCTGGAATATTTATTTTTTTGATCAAATAGATGAACTGCC
TACCTATTGGTCAGAATGTGGAAAAAATACAGAATCTGTTGGGCAGTTATGGTTGGGCCTTCTTCGTTTC
TACACAGAGGAATTTGATTTTAAAGAACATGTTATTAGCATCAGGAGAAAAAGTCTGCTTACAACTTTTA
AGAAACAGTGGACCTCAAAATACATTGTTATTGAAGATCCCTTTGATTTGAATCATAATCTTGGAGCTGG
ATTATCAAGGAAAATGACAAATTTTATAATGAAGGCTTTTATCAATGGTAGAAGAGTATTTGGTATTCCT
GTCAAGGGATTTTCAAAGGACTACCCCTCAAAAATGGAATACTTTTTTGATCCAGATGTGTTAACTGAAG
GAGAGCTGGCCCCAAATGATAGATGTTGTCGAATTTGTGGAAAAATCGGACACTTCATGAAGGACTGTCC
TATGAGGAGAAAAGTAAGACGGCGGCGAGATCAGGAAGATGCCCTGAACCAAAGATACCCTGAGAACAAG
GAAAAAAGAAGCAAAGAGGACAAAGAAATTCACAACAAGTACACAGAAAGGGAGGTGTCAACAAAAGAAG
ATAAGCCCATACAGTGCACACCTCAGAAAGCCAAGCCAATGCGGGCAGCTGCTGACCTGGGGAGGGAGAA
GATCCTCAGGCCACCAGTAGAAAAATGGAAGAGACAGGATGACAAAGACTTAAGAGAAAAACGTTGTTTT
ATTTGTGGAAGAGAAGGGCACATTAAAAAGGAATGCCCACAGTTTAAAGGCTCTTCAGGTAGCCTTTCCA
GTAAATACATGACTCAGGGAAAAGCCTCAGCGAAGAGGACCCAGCAGGAATCAGGCGACCCAGCTTTCTT
GTACAAAGTGGTTGATATCCAGCACAGTGGCGGCCGCTCGAGTCTAGAGGGCCCGCGGTTCGAAACCAGC
GGAGGCGGCGGAAGCGGGGGAGGAGGCAGCGGCGGAGGCGGCAGCGGGGGCGGCGGAAGCGCTACCGGTA
AGCCTATCCCTAACCCTCTCCTCGGTCTCGATTCTACGCGTACCGGTATGGCTTCTAACTTTACTCAGTT
CGTTCTCGTCGACAATGGCGGAACTGGCGACGTGACTGTCGCCCCAAGCAACTTCGCTAACGGGGTCGCT
GAATGGATCAGCTCTAACTCGCGATCACAGGCTTACAAAGTAACCTGTAGCGTTCGTCAGAGCTCTGCGC
AGAATCGCAAATACACCATCAAAGTCGAGGTGCCTAAAGTGGCAACCCAGACTGTTGGTGGTGAAGAGCT
TCCTGTAGCCGGATGGAGATCTTACTTAAATATGGAACTAACCATTCCAATTTTCGCCACGAATTCCGAC
TGCGAGCTTATTGTTAAGGCAATGCAAGGTCTCCTAAAAGATGGAAACCCGATTCCCTCGGCCATCGCGG
CCAACTCCGGCATCTACGGAGGTGGAGGTGGATCTCGTACGGGTTAGTAATGAGTTTAAACCCGCTGATC
AGCCTCGACTGTGCCTTCTAGTTGCCAGCCATCTGTTGTTTGCCCCTCCCCCGTGCCTTCCTTGACCCTG
GAAGGTGCCACTCCCACTGTCCTTTCCTAATAAAATGAGGAAATTGCATCGCATTGTCTGAGTAGGTGTC
ATTCTATTCTGGGGGGTGGGGTGGGGCAGGACAGCAAGGGGGAGGATTGGGAAGACAATAGCAGGCATGC
TGGGGATGCGGTGGGCTCTATGGCTTCTGAGGCGGAAAGAACCAGCTGGGGCTCTAGGGGGTATCCCC
[124 nt withheld, positions 6019-6142]
C
[91 nt withheld, positions 6144-6234]
AGGGTGATGGTTCACGTACCTAGAAGTTCCTATTCCGAAGTTCCTATTCTCTAGAAAGTATAGGAACTTC
CTTGGCCAAAAAGCCTGAACTCACCGCGACGTCTGTCGAGAAGTTTCTGATCGAAAAGTTCGACAGCGTC
TCCGACCTGATGCAGCTCTCGGAGGGCGAAGAATCTCGTGCTTTCAGCTTCGATGTAGGAGGGCGTGGAT
ATGTCCTGCGGGTAAATAGCTGCGCCGATGGTTTCTACAAAGATCGTTATGTTTATCGGCACTTTGCATC
GGCCGCGCTCCCGATTCCGGAAGTGCTTGACATTGGGGAATTCAGCGAGAGCCTGACCTATTGCATCTCC
CGCCGTGCACAGGGTGTCACGTTGCAAGACCTGCCTGAAACCGAACTGCCCGCTGTTCTGCAGCCGGTCG
CGGAGGCCATGGATGCGATCGCTGCGGCCGATCTTAGCCAGACGAGCGGGTTCGGCCCATTCGGACCGCA
AGGAATCGGTCAATACACTACATGGCGTGATTTCATATGCGCGATTGCTGATCCCCATGTGTATCACTGG
CAAACTGTGATGGACGACACCGTCAGTGCGTCCGTCGCGCAGGCTCTCGATGAGCTGATGCTTTGGGCCG
AGGACTGCCCCGAAGTCCGGCACCTCGTGCACGCGGATTTCGGCTCCAACAATGTCCTGACGGACAATGG
CCGCATAACAGCGGTCATTGACTGGAGCGAGGCGATGTTCGGGGATTCCCAATACGAGGTCGCCAACATC
TTCTTCTGGAGGCCGTGGTTGGCTTGTATGGAGCAGCAGACGCGCTACTTCGAGCGGAGGCATCCGGAGC
TTGCAGGATCGCCGCGGCTCCGGGCGTATATGCTCCGCATTGGTCTTGACCAACTCTATCAGAGCTTGGT
TGACGGCAATTTCGATGATGCAGCTTGGGCGCAGGGTCGATGCGACGCAATCGTCCGATCCGGAGCCGGG
ACTGTCGGGCGTACACAAATCGCCCGCAGAAGCGCGGCCGTCTGGACCGATGGCTGTGTAGAAGTACTCG
CCGATAGTGGAAACCGACGCCCCAGCACTCGTCCGAGGGCAAAGGAATAGCACGTACTACGAGATTTCGA
TTCCACCGCCGCCTTCTATGAAAGGTTGGGCTTCGGAATCGTTTTCCGGGACGCCGGCTGGATGATCCTC
CAGCGCGGGGATCTCATGCTGGAGTTCTTCGCCCACCCCAACTTGTTTATTGCAGCTTATAATGGTTACA
AATAAAGCAATAGCATCACAAATTTCACAAATAAAGCATTTTTTTCACTGCATTCTAGTTGTGGTTTGTC
CAAACTCATCAATGTATCTTATCATGTCTGTATACCGTCGACCTCTAGCTAGAGCTTGGCGTAATCATGG
TCATAGCTGTTTCCTGTGTGAAATTGTTATCCGCTCACAATTCCACACAACATACGAGCCGGAAGCATAA
AGTGTAAAGCCTGGGGTGCCTAATGAGTGAGCTAACTCACATTAATTGCGTTGCGCTCACTGCCCGCTTT
CCAGTCGGGAAACCTGTCGTGCCAGCTGCATTAATGAATCGGCCAACGCGCGGGGAGAGGCGGTTTGCGT
ATTGGGCGCTCTTCCGCTTCCTCGCTCACTGACTCGCTGCGCTCGGTCGTTCGGCTGCGGCGAGCGGTAT
CAGCTCACTCAAAGGCGGTAATACGGTTATCCACAGAATCAGGGGATAACGCAGGAAAGAACATGTGAGC
AAAAGGCCAGCAAAAGGCCAGGAACCGTAAAAAGGCCGCGTTGCTGGCGTTTTTCCATAGGCTCCGCCCC
CCTGACGAGCATCACAAAAATCGACGCTCAAGTCAGAGGTGGCGAAACCCGACAGGACTATAAAGATACC
AGGCGTTTCCCCCTGGAAGCTCCCTCGTGCGCTCTCCTGTTCCGACCCTGCCGCTTACCGGATACCTGTC
CGCCTTTCTCCCTTCGGGAAGCGTGGCGCTTTCTCATAGCTCACGCTGTAGGTATCTCAGTTCGGTGTAG
GTCGTTCGCTCCAAGCTGGGCTGTGTGCACGAACCCCCCGTTCAGCCCGACCGCTGCGCCTTATCCGGTA
ACTATCGTCTTGAGTCCAACCCGGTAAGACACGACTTATCGCCACTGGCAGCAGCCACTGGTAACAGGAT
TAGCAGAGCGAGGTATGTAGGCGGTGCTACAGAGTTCTTGAAGTGGTGGCCTAACTACGGCTACACTAGA
AGAACAGTATTTGGTATCTGCGCTCTGCTGAAGCCAGTTACCTTCGGAAAAAGAGTTGGTAGCTCTTGAT
CCGGCAAACAAACCACCGCTGGTAGCGGTGGTTTTTTTGTTTGCAAGCAGCAGATTACGCGCAGAAAAAA
AGGATCTCAAGAAGATCCTTTGATCTTTTCTACGGGGTCTGACGCTCAGTGGAACGAAAACTCACGTTAA
GGGATTTTGGTCATGAGATTATCAAAAAGGATCTTCACCTAGATCCTTTTAAATTAAAAATGAAGTTTTA
AATCAATCTAAAGTATATATGAGTAAACTTGGTCTGACAGTTACCAATGCTTAATCAGTGAGGCACCTAT
CTCAGCGATCTGTCTATTTCGTTCATCCATAGTTGCCTGACTCCCCGTCGTGTAGATAACTACGATACGG
GAGGGCTTACCATCTGGCCCCAGTGCTGCAATGATACCGCGAGACCCACGCTCACCGGCTCCAGATTTAT
CAGCAATAAACCAGCCAGCCGGAAGGGCCGAGCGCAGAAGTGGTCCTGCAACTTTATCCGCCTCCATCCA
GTCTATTAATTGTTGCCGGGAAGCTAGAGTAAGTAGTTCGCCAGTTAATAGTTTGCGCAACGTTGTTGCC
ATTGCTACAGGCATCGTGGTGTCACGCTCGTCGTTTGGTATGGCTTCATTCAGCTCCGGTTCCCAACGAT
CAAGGCGAGTTACATGATCCCCCATGTTGTGCAAAAAAGCGGTTAGCTCCTTCGGTCCTCCGATCGTTGT
CAGAAGTAAGTTGGCCGCAGTGTTATCACTCATGGTTATGGCAGCACTGCATAATTCTCTTACTGTCATG
CCATCCGTAAGATGCTTTTCTGTGACTGGTGAGTACTCAACCAAGTCATTCTGAGAATAGTGTATGCGGC
GACCGAGTTGCTCTTGCCCGGCGTCAATACGGGATAATACCGCGCCACATAGCAGAACTTTAAAAGTGCT
CATCATTGGAAAACGTTCTTCGGGGCGAAAACTCTCAAGGATCTTACCGCTGTTGAGATCCAGTTCGATG
TAACCCACTCGTGCACCCAACTGATCTTCAGCATCTTTTACTTTCACCAGCGTTTCTGGGTGAGCAAAAA
CAGGAAGGCAAAATGCCGCAAAAAAGGGAATAAGGGCGACACGGAAATGTTGAATACTCATACTCTTCCT
TTTTCAATATTATTGAAGCATTTATCAGGGTTATTGTCTCATGAGCGGATACATATTTGAATGTATTTAG
AAAAATAAACAAATAGGGGTTCCGCGCACATTTCCCCGAAAAGTGCCACCTGACGTCGACGGATCGGGAG
ATCTCCCGATCCCCTATGGTGCACTCTCAGTACAATCTGCTCTGATGCCGCATAGTTAAGCCAGTATCTG
CTCCCTGCTTGTGTGTTGGAGGTCGCTGAGTAGTGCGCGAGCAAAATTTAAGCTACAACAAGGCAAGGCT
TGACCGACAATTGCATGAAGAATCTGCTTAGGGTTAGGCGTTTTGCGCTGCTTCGCGATGTACGGGCCAG
ATATACGCGTTGACATTGATTATTGACTAGGCTTTTGCAAAAAGCTTTGCAAAGATGGATAAAGTTTTAA
ACAGAGAGGAATCTTTGCAGCTAATGGACCTTCTAGGTCTTGAAAGGAGTGGGAATT
