>Addgene plasmid #156140 | ZCCHC6 | depositor partial sequence | sequence record 301543 | Insert Sequence
ATGGGAGATACAGCAAAACCTTATTTCGTGAAGCGCACTAAAGACCGGGGGACTATGGATGATGATGACT
TCAGAAGGGGTCACCCCCAACAAGATTATTTAATAATAGATGACCATGCTAAAGGCCATGGCGGTAAAAT
GGAAAAGGGCCTTCAAAAAAAGAAGATAACACCAGGGAACTATGGGAATACCCCCAGAAAAGGACCATGT
GCTGTTTCCAGCAATCCATATGCATTTAAAAACCCAATCTACAGTCAACCCGCTTGGATGAATGACAGCC
ACAAAGATCAGAGTAAGAGATGGCTGTCTGATGAACATACTGGTAATTCAGACAACTGGAGAGAATTCAA
ACCTGGACCTAGAATTCCTGTTATAAACCGACAAAGAAAAGACTCCTTTCAAGAAAATGAAGATGGTTAT
AGGTGGCAAGACACAAGAGGCTGCAGAACTGTAAGACGACTGTTTCATAAAGACCTAACAAGCCTAGAAA
CCACGTCAGAAATGGAAGCAGGAAGTCCTGAAAACAAGAAGCAGAGGTCCAGACCTAGGAAGCCACGGAA
GACTAGAAATGAGGAAAATGAGCAGGATGGAGACTTGGAAGGCCCTGTGATCGATGAGTCTGCACTTTCA
ACGAAGGAGCTGCTAGGCTTACAGCAGGCTGAGGAGAGACTGAAGAGAGACTGCATTGACAGGCTAAAAA
GGCGACCACGAAACTACCCTACAGCAAAGTACACCTGCAGACTCTGTGATGTTTTAATTGAATCCATTGC
ATTTGCCCATAAGCATATCAAGGAAAAGAGGCACAAGAAAAACATTAAGGAGAAGCAAGAGGAAGAGTTG
CTCACTACGTTACCCCCACCAACACCCTCCCAGATAAATGCAGTTGGCATTGCCATTGACAAAGTGGTAC
AGGAATTTGGCTTACACAATGAGAGCTTGGAACAGAGGCTAGAAATTAAACGTATCATGGAAAATGTGTT
CCAACACAAGTTACCAGATTGTTCCCTAAGATTATATGGGTCATCCTGTAGCAGATTGGGTTTCAAAAAT
TCGGATGTAAACATTGACATCCAGTTTCCAGCCATTATTGAAGGATTCTCATTAAGCAAACTAGGGAATT
TCAACCTTCAAGACATTGAAAAAGATGTTGTGATCTGGGAACATACTGACAGTGCTGCAGGGGACACAGG
CATAACAAAAGAAGAGGCACCAAGAGAAACGCCGATTAAAAGGGGACAGGTGTCATTAATATTGGATGTG
AAACACCAGCCTTCAGTACCAGTTGGGCAGCTCTGGGTGGAATTGCTGCGGTTCTATGCTTTAGAATTTA
ATTTGGCTGATTTAGTGATAAGTATTCGTGTCAAAGAATTGGTATCTCGGGAATTGAAGGATTGGCCCAA
AAAGCGCATTGCCATTGAAGATCCCTACTCTGTTAAAAGAAATGTGGCAAGAACCCTAAATAGTCAACCT
GTGTTTGAATATATACTTCATTGTTTAAGGACAACATACAAGTATTTTGCTCTTCCACACAAAATTACAA
AATCCAGCCTTCTAAAGCCTCTGAATGCAATTACATGTATTTCAGAACATTCTAAAGAAGTAATAAATCA
TCATCCAGATGTACAAACAAAAGATGATAAGCTCAAAAACTCAGTTTTGGCCCAAGGTCCTGGTGCTACC
AGTTCAGCTGCAAATACCTGTAAGGTACAGCCACTTACTCTTAAAGAGACTGCTGAAAGTTTTGGAAGCC
CACCAAAAGAAGAAATGGGAAATGAACACATCAGTGTCCACCCTGAAAACTCAGACTGTATCCAAGCAGA
TGTTAACTCTGATGATTACAAGGGTGATAAAGTATACCATCCAGAAACAGGAAGGAAAAACGAGAAAGAG
AAAGTTGGAAGGAAGGGCAAGCATCTGTTGACTGTTGATCAGAAACGTGGAGAGCATGTTGTCTGTGGCA
GCACACGTAATAATGAGTCAGAGAGCACTTTGGATTTAGAAGGCTTCCAAAATCCCACAGCTAAAGAGTG
TGAGGGACTTGCCACTTTAGATAACAAGGCTGATCTTGATGGAGAAAGTACAGAAGGTACTGAGGAACTA
GAAGACTCTCTAAACCACTTTACCCACTCAGTACAGGGCCAGACATCAGAAATGATTCCCTCTGATGAAG
AGGAGGAGGACGACGAAGAAGAGGAGGAGGAAGAAGAACCTAGGCTCACCATTAACCAAAGGGAAGATGA
AGATGGCATGGCTAATGAAGATGAGTTAGACAACACCTACACTGGGTCAGGGGATGAGGACGCCCTATCT
GAAGAGGATGATGAGTTAGGCGAAGCTGCTAAGTATGAAGACGTGAAAGAATGTGGAAAACATGTAGAAA
GAGCTCTCCTAGTGGAACTTAATAAAATAAGTCTCAAGGAAGAAAATGTATGTGAAGAAAATTCACCTGT
GGATCAGTCTGATTTTTTTTATGAATTCAGTAAACTTATCTTCACCAAAGGCAAGGGATTGGACTGTGTC
AGAACTATTGAAGAATTAGCAAGAGTCCTCAGAAAACATTCAGGTCTGAGAAACATCTTACCTATTACAA
CAGCAAAGATGCCAATTGTGAAGTTCTTCCATTTGAGAAGTGGTCTGGAAGTAGATATCAGTTTGTATAA
CACATTGGCCCTTCATAACACAAGGCTTTTATCTGCTTATTCCGCCATTGATCCCAGAGTGAAGTATTTG
TGCTATACCATGAAAGTATTTACAAAGATGTGTGATATTGGTGATGCATCTAGAGGCAGCTTATCATCGT
ATGCATATACTCTTATGGTGCTATATTTTCTCCAGCAGAGGAATCCACCAGTCATTCCTGTCCTTCAAGA
GATATACAAAGGTGAAGAGAAACCTGAAATATTTGTTGATGGCTGGAATATTTATTTTTTTGATCAAATA
GATGAACTGCCTACCTATTGGTCAGAATGTGGAAAAAATACAGAATCTGTTGGGCAGTTATGGTTGGGCC
TTCTTCGTTTCTACACAGAGGAATTTGATTTTAAAGAACATGTTATTAGCATCAGGAGAAAAAGTCTGCT
TACAACTTTTAAGAAACAGTGGACCTCAAAATACATTGTTATTGAAGATCCCTTTGATTTGAATCATAAT
CTTGGAGCTGGATTATCAAGGAAAATGACAAATTTTATAATGAAGGCTTTTATCAATGGTAGAAGAGTAT
TTGGTATTCCTGTCAAGGGATTTTCAAAGGACTACCCCTCAAAAATGGAATACTTTTTTGATCCAGATGT
GTTAACTGAAGGAGAGCTGGCCCCAAATGATAGATGTTGTCGAATTTGTGGAAAAATCGGACACTTCATG
AAGGACTGTCCTATGAGGAGAAAAGTAAGACGGCGGCGAGATCAGGAAGATGCCCTGAACCAAAGATACC
CTGAGAACAAGGAAAAAAGAAGCAAAGAGGACAAAGAAATTCACAACAAGTACACAGAAAGGGAGGTGTC
AACAAAAGAAGATAAGCCCATACAGTGCACACCTCAGAAAGCCAAGCCAATGCGGGCAGCTGCTGACCTG
GGGAGGGAGAAGATCCTCAGGCCACCAGTAGAAAAATGGAAGAGACAGGATGACAAAGACTTAAGAGAAA
AACGTTGTTTTATTTGTGGAAGAGAAGGGCACATTAAAAAGGAATGCCCACAGTTTAAAGGCTCTTCAGG
TAGCCTTTCCAGTAAATACATGACTCAGGGAAAAGCCTCAGCGAAGAGGACCCAGCAGGAATCA
